Addgene plasmid #148447: pT7-EGFP-C1-HCV-Fluc_AC
Purpose: Mammalian Expression of Fluc
Depositing lab: Elisa Izaurralde. Depositing organization: Max Planck Institute for Developmental Biology. Publication: miRISC and the CCR4-NOT complex silence mRNA targets independently of 43S ribosomal scanning. Kuzuoglu-Ozturk D, Bhandari D, Huntzinger E, Fauser M, Helms S, Izaurralde E. EMBO J. 2016 Jun 1;35(11):1186-203. doi: 10.15252/embj.201592901. Epub 2016 Mar 23. PubMed 27009120.
Backbone
  Vector backbone: Unknown
  Vector type: Mammalian Expression
Growth in bacteria
  Bacterial resistance: Kanamycin, 50 μg/mL
  Growth temperature: 37°C
  Growth strain: DH5alpha
  Copy number: High Copy
Gene/Insert
  Gene/Insert name: Fluc
  Species: Other
  Cloning method: Unknown
Terms and licenses: Academic/Nonprofit Terms; Industry Terms: Not Available to Industry
Depositor comments: Plasmids from this collection were made available to the research community and donated after the lab closed. Please note that the sequence provided by the depositing laboratory may be theoretical/predicted or based on Sanger sequencing results. There may be discrepancies between sequencing results obtained by Addgene and the depositor sequence. If an Addgene verified sequence is not available, please contact before placing your order to request that our lab fully sequence the plasmid.
How to cite: pT7-EGFP-C1-HCV-Fluc_AC was a gift from Elisa Izaurralde (Addgene plasmid # 148447 ; http://n2t.net/addgene:148447 ; RRID:Addgene_148447)
