[The description below was written by a language model from this plasmid's Addgene catalogue record and pLannotate feature annotations shown in this document.]
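Description:
pT7-EGFP-C1-HCV-Fluc_AC is a 6,876 nt mammalian expression plasmid. The catalogue lists its backbone as unknown, but its name and feature layout match an EGFP-C1-type vector. It is propagated in E. coli from a high-copy ColE1/pUC origin and selected with kanamycin. The resistance gene is the Tn5 NeoR/KanR aminoglycoside phosphotransferase, placed behind tandem bacterial (AmpR/bla) and SV40 early promoters and followed by an HSV TK polyadenylation signal. This arrangement gives kanamycin resistance in bacteria and can give G418 resistance in mammalian cells. An f1 origin is also present. Several short annotated fragments (HIV-1 LTR, SV40 large T antigen, ble, bGH poly(A)) are probably partial sequence matches or backbone remnants rather than functional parts.

The payload is a bicistronic reporter unit. The CMV immediate-early enhancer and promoter drive transcription in mammalian cells. A T7 promoter just downstream would also allow transcription by T7 RNA polymerase, for example to make RNA in vitro. The first open reading frame is EGFP, which would be translated by ordinary cap-dependent initiation. After a short polylinker remnant comes the hepatitis C virus IRES, together with a short stretch of HCV polyprotein coding sequence, which precedes the firefly luciferase (luc+) coding sequence. Luciferase synthesis is therefore expected to depend on internal ribosome entry at the HCV IRES. The transcript ends at an SV40 polyadenylation signal.

The stated purpose is mammalian expression of Fluc. The associated study examined whether miRNA-mediated silencing depends on 43S ribosomal scanning, which fits an IRES-driven luciferase reporter. The record does not explain the "_AC" suffix, and no miRNA target sites are annotated.
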