Features (pLannotate 1.2.2; 21 found; start..end, strand, type, name):
      1..304     +  enhancer       CMV enhancer: human cytomegalovirus immediate early enhancer
    305..508     +  promoter       CMV promoter: human cytomegalovirus (CMV) immediate early promoter
    504..537     +  LTR            5' LTR (truncated) (fragment): truncated 5' long terminal repeat (LTR) from HIV-1
    553..571     +  promoter       T7 promoter: promoter for bacteriophage T7 RNA polymerase
    605..1321    +  CDS            EGFP: EGFP is a basic (constitutively fluorescent) green fluorescent protein published in 1996, derived from Aequorea victoria. It is reported to be a rapidly-maturing weak dimer with moderate acid sensitivity.
   1322..1340    +  misc_feature   MCS (fragment): multiple cloning site
   1423..1681    +  ncRNA          IRES HCV: Accession: RF00061 - Hepatitis C virus internal ribosome entry site
   1701..1766    +  CDS            POLG_HCVHK (fragment): Experimental evidence at protein level: Swiss-Prot protein existence level 1. [Envelope glycoprotein E2]: Forms a heterodimer with envelope glycoprotein E1, which mediates virus attachment to the host cell, virion internalization through clathrin-dependent endocytosis and fusion with host membrane (By similarity). Fusion with the host cell is most likely mediated by both E1 and E2, through conformational rearrangements of the heterodimer required for fusion rather than a classical class II fusion mechanism (By similarity). The interaction between envelope glycoprotein E2 and host apolipoprotei
   1791..3443    +  CDS            luciferase: firefly luciferase; luc+; enhanced luc+ version of the luciferase gene
   3444..3480    +  misc_feature   MCS (fragment): multiple cloning site
   3497..3581    +  CDS            large T antigen (fragment): large T antigen from SV40 (simian virus 40)
   3604..3725    +  polyA_signal   SV40 poly(A) signal: SV40 polyadenylation signal
   3759..4187    -  rep_origin     f1 ori (sequence partly withheld): f1 bacteriophage origin of replication; arrow indicates direction of (+) strand synthesis
   4214..4318    +  promoter       AmpR promoter: bla
   4320..4677    +  promoter       SV40 promoter: SV40 enhancer and early promoter
   4712..5506    +  CDS            NeoR/KanR: aminoglycoside phosphotransferase from Tn5; aph(3')-II (or nptII); confers resistance to neomycin, kanamycin, and G418 (Geneticin®)
   5527..5679    +  CDS            ble (fragment): BLE_KLEPN - Experimental evidence at protein level: Swiss-Prot protein existence level 1. Binding protein with a strong affinity to the bleomycin family of antibiotics. Binds to CL990; an antimitotic-antibiotic compound. From Klebsiella pneumoniae.
   5738..5785    +  polyA_signal   HSV TK poly(A) signal: herpes simplex virus thymidine kinase polyadenylation signal (Cole and Stacy, 1985)
   5876..5892    -  polyA_signal   bGH poly(A) signal (fragment): bovine growth hormone polyadenylation signal
   6114..6702    +  rep_origin     ori: high-copy-number ColE1/pMB1/pBR322/pUC origin of replication
   6817..6876    +  enhancer       CMV enhancer (fragment): human cytomegalovirus immediate early enhancer
>Addgene plasmid #148447 | pT7-EGFP-C1-HCV-Fluc_AC | addgene full sequence | sequence record 357755 | Addgene NGS Result
CGTTACATAACTTACGGTAAATGGCCCGCCTGGCTGACCGCCCAACGACCCCCGCCCATTGACGTCAATA
ATGACGTATGTTCCCATAGTAACGCCAATAGGGACTTTCCATTGACGTCAATGGGTGGAGTATTTACGGT
AAACTGCCCACTTGGCAGTACATCAAGTGTATCATATGCCAAGTACGCCCCCTATTGACGTCAATGACGG
TAAATGGCCCGCCTGGCATTATGCCCAGTACATGACCTTATGGGACTTTCCTACTTGGCAGTACATCTAC
GTATTAGTCATCGCTATTACCATGGTGATGCGGTTTTGGCAGTACATCAATGGGCGTGGATAGCGGTTTG
ACTCACGGGGATTTCCAAGTCTCCACCCCATTGACGTCAATGGGAGTTTGTTTTGGCACCAAAATCAACG
GGACTTTCCAAAATGTCGTAACAACTCCGCCCCATTGACGCAAATGGGCGGTAGGCGTGTACGGTGGGAG
GTCTATATAAGCAGAGCTCTCTGGCTAACTAGAGAACCCACTGCTTACTGGCTTATCGAAATTAATACGA
CTCACTATAGGGAGACCCAAGCTCTAGCGCTACCGGTCGCCACCATGGTGAGCAAGGGCGAGGAGCTGTT
CACCGGGGTGGTGCCCATCCTGGTCGAGCTGGACGGCGACGTAAACGGCCACAAGTTCAGCGTGTCCGGC
GAGGGCGAGGGCGATGCCACCTACGGCAAGCTGACCCTGAAGTTCATCTGCACCACCGGCAAGCTGCCCG
TGCCCTGGCCCACCCTCGTGACCACCCTGACCTACGGCGTGCAGTGCTTCAGCCGCTACCCCGACCACAT
GAAGCAGCACGACTTCTTCAAGTCCGCCATGCCCGAAGGCTACGTCCAGGAGCGCACCATCTTCTTCAAG
GACGACGGCAACTACAAGACCCGCGCCGAGGTGAAGTTCGAGGGCGACACCCTGGTGAACCGCATCGAGC
TGAAGGGCATCGACTTCAAGGAGGACGGCAACATCCTGGGGCACAAGCTGGAGTACAACTACAACAGCCA
CAACGTCTATATCATGGCCGACAAGCAGAAGAACGGCATCAAGGTGAACTTCAAGATCCGCCACAACATC
GAGGACGGCAGCGTGCAGCTCGCCGACCACTACCAGCAGAACACCCCCATCGGCGACGGCCCCGTGCTGC
TGCCCGACAACCACTACCTGAGCACCCAGTCCGCCCTGAGCAAAGACCCCAACGAGAAGCGCGATCACAT
GGTCCTGCTGGAGTTCGTGACCGCCGCCGGGATCACTCTCGGCATGGACGAGCTGTACAAGTCCGGACTC
AGATCTCGAGAATAATTCTAGTGTACGTAGCCAGCCCCCGATTGGGGGCGACACTCCACCATAGATCACT
CCCCTGTGAGGAACTACTGTCTTCACGCAGAAAGCGTCTAGCCATGGCGTTAGTATGAGAGTCGTGCAGC
CTCCAGGACCCCCCCTCCCGGGAGAGCCATAGTGGTCTGCGGAACCGGTGAGTACACCGGAATTGCCAGG
ACGACCGGGTCCTTTCTTGGATCAACCCGCTCAATGCCTGGAGATTTGGGCGTGCCCCCGCAAGACTGCT
AGCCGAGTAGTGTTGGGTCGCGAAAGGCCTTGTGGTACTGCCTGATAGGGTGCTTGCGAGTGCCCCGGGA
GGTCTCGTAGACCGTGCACCATGAGCACGAATCCTAAACCTCAAAGAAAAACCAAACGTAACACCAACCG
CCGCCCACAGGACGTCTTCATATGTCTAGCCACCAAGCTTATGGAAGACGCCAAAAACATAAAGAAAGGC
CCGGCGCCATTCTATCCGCTGGAAGATGGAACCGCTGGAGAGCAACTGCATAAGGCTATGAAGAGATACG
CCCTGGTTCCTGGAACAATTGCTTTTACAGATGCACATATCGAGGTGGACATCACTTACGCTGAGTACTT
CGAAATGTCCGTTCGGTTGGCAGAAGCTATGAAACGATATGGGCTGAATACAAATCACAGAATCGTCGTA
TGCAGTGAAAACTCTCTTCAATTCTTTATGCCGGTGTTGGGCGCGTTATTTATCGGAGTTGCAGTTGCGC
CCGCGAACGACATTTATAATGAACGTGAATTGCTCAACAGTATGGGCATTTCGCAGCCTACCGTGGTGTT
CGTTTCCAAAAAGGGGTTGCAAAAAATTTTGAACGTGCAAAAAAAGCTCCCAATCATCCAAAAAATTATT
ATCATGGATTCTAAAACGGATTACCAGGGATTTCAGTCGATGTACACGTTCGTCACATCTCATCTACCTC
CCGGTTTTAATGAATACGATTTTGTGCCAGAGTCCTTCGATAGGGACAAGACAATTGCACTGATCATGAA
CTCCTCTGGATCTACTGGTCTGCCTAAAGGTGTCGCTCTGCCTCATAGAACTGCCTGCGTGAGATTCTCG
CATGCCAGAGATCCTATTTTTGGCAATCAAATCATTCCGGATACTGCGATTTTAAGTGTTGTTCCATTCC
ATCACGGTTTTGGAATGTTTACTACACTCGGATATTTGATATGTGGATTTCGAGTCGTCTTAATGTATAG
ATTTGAAGAAGAGCTGTTTCTGAGGAGCCTTCAGGATTACAAGATTCAAAGTGCGCTGCTGGTGCCAACC
CTATTCTCCTTCTTCGCCAAAAGCACTCTGATTGACAAATACGATTTATCTAATTTACACGAAATTGCTT
CTGGTGGCGCTCCCCTCTCTAAGGAAGTCGGGGAAGCGGTTGCCAAGAGGTTCCATCTGCCAGGTATCAG
GCAAGGATATGGGCTCACTGAGACTACATCAGCTATTCTGATTACACCCGAGGGGGATGATAAACCGGGC
GCGGTCGGTAAAGTTGTTCCATTTTTTGAAGCGAAGGTTGTGGATCTGGATACCGGGAAAACGCTGGGCG
TTAATCAAAGAGGCGAACTGTGTGTGAGAGGTCCTATGATTATGTCCGGTTATGTAAACAATCCGGAAGC
GACCAACGCCTTGATTGACAAGGATGGATGGCTACATTCTGGAGACATAGCTTACTGGGACGAAGACGAA
CACTTCTTCATCGTTGACCGCCTGAAGTCTCTGATTAAGTACAAAGGCTATCAGGTGGCTCCCGCTGAAT
TGGAATCCATCTTGCTCCAACACCCCAACATCTTCGACGCAGGTGTCGCAGGTCTTCCCGACGATGACGC
CGGTGAACTTCCCGCCGCCGTTGTTGTTTTGGAGCACGGAAAGACGATGACGGAAAAAGAGATCGTGGAT
TACGTCGCCAGTCAAGTAACAACCGCGAAAAAGTTGCGCGGAGGAGTTGTGTTTGTGGACGAAGTACCGA
AAGGTCTTACCGGAAAACTCGACGCAAGAAAAATCAGAGAGATCCTCATAAAGGCCAAGAAGGGCGGAAA
GATCGCCGTGTAAGAATTCTGCAGTCGACGGTACCGCGGGCCCGGGATCCACCGGATCTAGATAACTGAT
CATAATCAGCCATACCACATTTGTAGAGGTTTTACTTGCTTTAAAAAACCTCCCACACCTCCCCCTGAAC
CTGAAACATAAAATGAATGCAATTGTTGTTGTTAACTTGTTTATTGCAGCTTATAATGGTTACAAATAAA
GCAATAGCATCACAAATTTCACAAATAAAGCATTTTTTTCACTGCATTCTAGTTGTGGTTTGTCCAAACT
CATCAATGTATCTTAACGCGTAAATTGTAAGCGTTAATATTTTGTTAAAATTCGCGTTAAATTTTTGTTA
AATCAGCTCATTTTTTAACCAATAGGCCGAAATCGGCAAAATCCCTTATAAATCAAAAGAATAGACCGAG
ATAGGGT
[37 nt withheld, positions 3858-3894]
AAAGAACGTGGACTCCAACGTCAAAGG
[49 nt withheld, positions 3922-3970]
T
[91 nt withheld, positions 3972-4062]
G
[124 nt withheld, positions 4064-4187]
CAGGTGGCACTTTTCGGGGAAATGTGCGCGGAACCCCTATTTGTTTATTTTTCTAAATACATTCAAATAT
GTATCCGCTCATGAGACAATAACCCTGATAAATGCTTCAATAATATTGAAAAAGGAAGAGTCCTGAGGCG
GAAAGAACCAGCTGTGGAATGTGTGTCAGTTAGGGTGTGGAAAGTCCCCAGGCTCCCCAGCAGGCAGAAG
TATGCAAAGCATGCATCTCAATTAGTCAGCAACCAGGTGTGGAAAGTCCCCAGGCTCCCCAGCAGGCAGA
AGTATGCAAAGCATGCATCTCAATTAGTCAGCAACCATAGTCCCGCCCCTAACTCCGCCCATCCCGCCCC
TAACTCCGCCCAGTTCCGCCCATTCTCCGCCCCATGGCTGACTAATTTTTTTTATTTATGCAGAGGCCGA
GGCCGCCTCGGCCTCTGAGCTATTCCAGAAGTAGTGAGGAGGCTTTTTTGGAGGCCTAGGCTTTTGCAAA
GATCGATCAAGAGACAGGATGAGGATCGTTTCGCATGATTGAACAAGATGGATTGCACGCAGGTTCTCCG
GCCGCTTGGGTGGAGAGGCTATTCGGCTATGACTGGGCACAACAGACAATCGGCTGCTCTGATGCCGCCG
TGTTCCGGCTGTCAGCGCAGGGGCGCCCGGTTCTTTTTGTCAAGACCGACCTGTCCGGTGCCCTGAATGA
ACTGCAAGACGAGGCAGCGCGGCTATCGTGGCTGGCCACGACGGGCGTTCCTTGCGCAGCTGTGCTCGAC
GTTGTCACTGAAGCGGGAAGGGACTGGCTGCTATTGGGCGAAGTGCCGGGGCAGGATCTCCTGTCATCTC
ACCTTGCTCCTGCCGAGAAAGTATCCATCATGGCTGATGCAATGCGGCGGCTGCATACGCTTGATCCGGC
TACCTGCCCATTCGACCACCAAGCGAAACATCGCATCGAGCGAGCACGTACTCGGATGGAAGCCGGTCTT
GTCGATCAGGATGATCTGGACGAAGAGCATCAGGGGCTCGCGCCAGCCGAACTGTTCGCCAGGCTCAAGG
CGAGCATGCCCGACGGCGAGGATCTCGTCGTGACCCATGGCGATGCCTGCTTGCCGAATATCATGGTGGA
AAATGGCCGCTTTTCTGGATTCATCGACTGTGGCCGGCTGGGTGTGGCGGACCGCTATCAGGACATAGCG
TTGGCTACCCGTGATATTGCTGAAGAGCTTGGCGGCGAATGGGCTGACCGCTTCCTCGTGCTTTACGGTA
TCGCCGCTCCCGATTCGCAGCGCATCGCCTTCTATCGCCTTCTTGACGAGTTCTTCTGAGCGGGACTCTG
GGGTTCGAAATGACCGACCAAGCGACGCCCAACCTGCCATCACGAGATTTCGATTCCACCGCCGCCTTCT
ATGAAAGGTTGGGCTTCGGAATCGTTTTCCGGGACGCCGGCTGGATGATCCTCCAGCGCGGGGATCTCAT
GCTGGAGTTCTTCGCCCACCCTAGGGGGAGGCTAACTGAAACACGGAAGGAGACAATACCGGAAGGAACC
CGCGCTATGACGGCAATAAAAAGACAGAATAAAACGCACGGTGTTGGGTCGTTTGTTCATAAACGCGGGG
TTCGGTCCCAGGGCTGGCACTCTGTCGATACCCCACCGAGACCCCATTGGGGCCAATACGCCCGCGTTTC
TTCCTTTTCCCCACCCCACCCCCCAAGTTCGGGTGAAGGCCCAGGGCTCGCAGCCAACGTCGGGGCGGCA
GGCCCTGCCATAGCCTCAGGTTACTCATATATACTTTAGATTGATTTAAAACTTCATTTTTAATTTAAAA
GGATCTAGGTGAAGATCCTTTTTGATAATCTCATGACCAAAATCCCTTAACGTGAGTTTTCGTTCCACTG
AGCGTCAGACCCCGTAGAAAAGATCAAAGGATCTTCTTGAGATCCTTTTTTTCTGCGCGTAATCTGCTGC
TTGCAAACAAAAAAACCACCGCTACCAGCGGTGGTTTGTTTGCCGGATCAAGAGCTACCAACTCTTTTTC
CGAAGGTAACTGGCTTCAGCAGAGCGCAGATACCAAATACTGTTCTTCTAGTGTAGCCGTAGTTAGGCCA
CCACTTCAAGAACTCTGTAGCACCGCCTACATACCTCGCTCTGCTAATCCTGTTACCAGTGGCTGCTGCC
AGTGGCGATAAGTCGTGTCTTACCGGGTTGGACTCAAGACGATAGTTACCGGATAAGGCGCAGCGGTCGG
GCTGAACGGGGGGTTCGTGCACACAGCCCAGCTTGGAGCGAACGACCTACACCGAACTGAGATACCTACA
GCGTGAGCTATGAGAAAGCGCCACGCTTCCCGAAGGGAGAAAGGCGGACAGGTATCCGGTAAGCGGCAGG
GTCGGAACAGGAGAGCGCACGAGGGAGCTTCCAGGGGGAAACGCCTGGTATCTTTATAGTCCTGTCGGGT
TTCGCCACCTCTGACTTGAGCGTCGATTTTTGTGATGCTCGTCAGGGGGGCGGAGCCTATGGAAAAACGC
CAGCAACGCGGCCTTTTTACGGTTCCTGGCCTTTTGCTGGCCTTTTGCTCACATGTTCTTTCCTGCGTTA
TCCCCTGATTCTGTGGATAACCGTATTACCGCCATGCATTAGTTATTAATAGTAATCAATTACGGGGTCA
TTAGTTCATAGCCCATATATGGAGTTCCG
